>Addgene plasmid #124346 | pAS1-rab-3P::his-24::mOrange | depositor full sequence | sequence record 237350 | pAS1-rab-3P::his-24::mOrange sequence 9402 bps
CTAAATTGTAAGCGTTAATATTTTGTTAAAATTCGCGTTAAATTTTTGTTAAATCAGCTCATTTTTTAAC
CAATAGGCCGAAATCGGCAAAATCCCTTATAAATCAAAAGAATAGACCGAGATAGGGT
[37 nt withheld, positions 129-165]
AAAGAACGTGGACTCCAACGTCAAAGG
[49 nt withheld, positions 193-241]
T
[91 nt withheld, positions 243-333]
G
[124 nt withheld, positions 335-458]
CCCATTCGCCATTCAGGCTGCGCAACTGTTGGGAAGGGCGATCGGTGCGGGCCTCTTCGCTATTACGCCA
GCTGGCGAAAGGGGGATGTGCTGCAAGGCGATTAAGTTGGGTAACGCCAGGGTTTTCCCAGTCACGACGT
TGTAAAACGACGGCCAGTGAGCGCGCGTAATACGACTCACTATAGGGCGAATTGGAGCTCCACCGCGGAC
TAGTGGATCCCCCGGGCTGCAGGCGAGTTTTGACTGGCTTTCAAAAACTGAGTGATTACTAATTATTTTT
GAAAAAATTAACAGTTGTGATATGATATTTAGACATTTTTGCAATATATAATTTGTTTGAAAAAAAAACA
TTTTTTAATGGTCTTCGAAGCTATAATAGTTTTTCGTAAAATTTTAAATAAAACAGCTGACAGATATCCA
CATTCAATAATTGAAAGTATGCAGTTCTCTTTTTTTTTGTCAAATAGAAAAAAAGTAACAGATGGTCAGA
TATAATCTAGGTTAATCTGACTCTGGTCATCGATGAACTCATTTTCATCATAATCATTCTTCTTTCAAAT
GGTCTGTTCGGAATTCGAATATTCAATAAATGGATATCTTATTAGATGCTCCGGATTTATTCCACCAAAC
TTCCAAGACGTAAGTTCAATTTAAACAAAATTACTATAGCTTGAAAAAATGAGAAAAAACGAGCAGATAA
AAAAATAACAGAAAAAATCCATAAAAATGACGAGGGTTCCGTGCGAAAATCGTCATTGTTTTTGGCTTGC
ATCACACTTTTCCGCGAGTCAGCCACACTGTTTTATCGATTATTATTTTTCTGATTTCAGAAACCGGAAA
CTTACAACTGAGATGCTTTCATTTTGATTTTTTTAAATTTAGTTTTGATTTCAGCGATTTGTTTGAATAT
AATTATGCATGAGTTGGCTTTTGCATTTTTAGATAAATAAGTTCACATGCTCGGACAAATTGTGTGGTTT
AATCTGTGAAAGTTTTGAATCTTCTGTTTGAAAAAAAAACATTTTTAATTTGTATATACGAGTGAATTGG
TTAGGCCCTGGTTACGTTTTCCAGCGAATTCATTCAAATTTCTTATTTTTTCTATTTTTTCAATTAAATA
ATTTAGTTCTCTATCACATGTGTATGATCAAAATTTCATTCCTAATCGTAAGCAAATTTAGGCTCATCCG
TAGTATAATTTTGTTATGAAGGGCTTCACAGTAAAAGCTCAAACTCCAACATTTAGCAACTAGCAACCAA
CAAAAAACCAAAGAAATGTCAGTTTTGAAAAGTCGTTATTTCTTTGTCTTCTCACAATTCACACATCATC
TTCTCGTTTTCCTCCGTTTTTTTGTCGTGCTTCCTTCTTTTCTTTACACATTTTTCTAACCTTTTTTTAA
GTCTATCCTCTCCTAATCCTTTGTACTCTCTAATCAGTTTTGCTGGTTGTGCTGCACAATTTTTATCAGA
TTTATGCGCGAAACAAAAGCCTCTCGCGGAGAGCTCCGCCAAATCCGGTCTTCTTTTTTCCTTGCCTATC
GGATTTCACAAACATTCAGTTTGTCACTTGACGATGTGTTGGAGGCATTACTACTAGGAAGTGTTATTCA
TATTTTTTATTCGTTTCTTTTTGGTGACTAAACGAAATATTCCGAACGTTTTCCTGATTTCAGGCGGCGG
AAACGAAGAAGACCATGAATAATCAACAGGCTGCCATTGCATCCGCCAGAAGTCGAGTGAGTTCTTTGAA
AATCTTTATTAGAGTTATTTGTGACAATTTGCCACTTTTTTTTTAATGTTTAATGAATCTGTAACGAAAT
TAATACCAAGGGTGTCCAACAGAACTATCTGAGCGGTTATTTAATTTTTAGATAGTATATTTCTTCCGAT
CGTAACATACATATTTTCAAGCATAGTACTGTGATTTAAGTTACAGTTTTCCAATCAGTCTTGATTTTAA
TAAAAACTTTTCAACTGCAAAAATGCCTCTGAAGTATTTTTCTATATTTTTATAGTTGAATAATTTTTTG
ATTGGCACAAAGACCGCCGAGATATGAGCCGTTAAAGTAAAGCTGCATGGATTCAATATGGTTTGTATTT
GATTGGAGTCACTTACATGGAAATATTTGTATTTAAATCTCATATTTTAAAACAAGACAAACACCAAATT
AAATTTTTATTAATCTGAACATTTTTCAATCGATTTGGTAAACAAATTATTAGATGTTTCCCTCAAAAAT
TGTAACAATTCCTAAATTGTGGCACTTATAATAACATCGTCCTGAATTCTCAAAAAAAACCGAATGCTAA
GAGAGATTTCGTTTAACTGGGACCTGTAACTGAATTTTCAAATATTGGCAGTTTTTGATAAACTGGGAGG
GAAATCAAAAACCAAAACTACAGTACCCCTCGTGTTATAATAAATTGTCATTCACTCCTTTTTTGTTCCC
AACATTTGCTCCCATCTCCTGACGAGAAAGAACAATTTTATGAGCACGGGAACCCGTGGGCGTCCATCCG
TTCCTCCTGTGCAATTTCAGCCCCCTTCCTCTACATTCTCTGTGTTCCCGTTTTTATCGTTTTATGGGTA
TCGGGAACGGACAGATCGCTTCCATTTGCTTCTATTCCGTCCTCACAAGACGTCCCACTAACTGATTTTC
TTCTGATTTCTTTTCACTGAAAATGGGAAAGAAAGAAAAAGACGATGAATCGACGACTTCTTCTCAGGAG
AAGGTGAAGAAGAAGGATAAGGAGAAAGTTCATCTAAGGCTGAAAGATAAAGTAAAAAAACTTAGAAAAT
CTAAGTCGATTGCAGTATCTTCTCCAGCTGATTATATGACTTGTCAGTGTGAACCATGCAAAAAAGTAGC
TCTCGAGGTAATAATTTTTAAACTCAATACGTAGTTAAGTTTGAACTCCTTTTAATTTACTTATCATCTA
ATTTACCGTCACAATAGTACTTCCATTAGCAATTATTTTAAAATTACATGCATAGCTTCAATGTTCGTTT
TTTTGCGTTCTCATATCGTATGTTGTCTGCCTCTCGAATACTGACTGTCCGACTAGAATGTCCCGGTAGG
ATTACTGTACGGTCACTGGGAATAAACTGTTTCTGAAATCAATCTGAAATTCCGTAGATCTTCTTGGTTC
AATTTCTTATTCCTCAATCTTTGGACAACGTCACCTTCAGAGTCGTCGTTGAGTATCCCATCATTAACTA
GTCAATCTTTCTCTCTTTTTCATTTCCCCCAACTTTTCTGCATATTTTTTGACGACGACGACCTCGACGG
CAACGAGAATACATTTATCTATTTTTTAGTATAGCATATATACATTTTCTACTTTTCTCTAACCCATTTC
AGACGTATAGATTTTGGTTTTCGAATGCAACTTTGAGATTTTTCAAAGATCTTCAGATGGGAGCAGTGGA
CTGTCTATTTGATATTCTTAAAATGTACTCTATAAAAGATGAAACTGTAATGACCAATTCCCTACATAAA
TATTTTTAACTAATTGGTCGGATATTTGGGGATCAGAGAAGTACTTGTTTTTGCGATATTAATAATGATA
TATTTTTCTAGTAAAAAAATGTTAAGCGATTTGTGAATAATTAAGTTGGCTTGAAAAAGATTTTTTGATA
GCTATGTATTTTGTTAATTTAAATCAGATTTTAAAACTTTATTATTGACTATTTATATATATTATATATT
ATATATTTTCATGGTTTAATCAAAATCTATTAAATTATTTCTAAAATCTCTAAATATCGAATTCTCTAAA
AAGCTTCATCAACAAAAGCATTTCAATTATCTAACACAATGAGAATAATTCAAGAACTGAAATAGAAAGA
AATCTAGAAAAAAAAGAGAGTGAGGTGCCCTATTAAATCGGTGCTCTCCTCTCTAACAGAAGCGCCTACA
CGCACCCAAGAGAGCTCTTTTTCTTTCTTTTTTCGGAGCACACATACACGCATACACTCCTCAGAAGTGT
ATAGAGAAAATGGGAGAAGAAGCGAAAGAAGACGAAGAAGCGGTTGTGATGTATGCATCGGGCGTTTCTA
TCTCTCTCCGTGAGCAACGAGCTAGTCAACCCATCGATCCATTTTTGTGAGCACACACAGAGAGAGACTC
AAACACACTCACAGCTTCACACTGAGCTCCAAGAGCTCTGTAGAGAGAAGCCAGAGTATGCTTTCCTCGA
TTTTCCTAACGTCTTCTTCTTCTGCTTTTTTCTTTTTCCCAACGAGTTGTAGTCCACTAACTTCAATTTT
TCCTCCAGAGAAAGAGTTTTAGAGAGACAGCTGATAAATACACTAGAGAAATAAAAAGAATGATAAAAAT
TTGCTATTTTAATCAGTTCCCTCTCGTTTCTCTAAGTTTTGTTGTTGGGTTGGGAAATTAAAATTGGAAA
ATGGAAATAACGTTTTTTTCTGTCTAATCTTGAATTCTCCAGACATTTCTTATTTCCTTTTTTGTTGCAA
GTTTTTCTTCCTTCTCTAATTTTTAATCAAAGATATCTCGCTATGAACTTTGAATTTTTGATATTTTGAT
TCTATAAATACATAAAGTAATCTAAATGCTCTTTTAAAATAAATCTACAGTAGCCCTATTTTCAGCCTAG
GATGTCTGATTCCGCTGTTGTTGCCGCCGCTGTCGAGCCAAAGGTCCCAAAGGCTAAGGCCGCCAAGGCC
GCCAAGCCAGCCGCCAAGGCCGCCAAGCCAACCAAAGTTGCCAAGGCCAAGGCTCCAGTCGCTCACCCAC
CATACATCAACATGATCAAGGAGGCCATCAAGCAGCTCAAGGACCGCAAAGGAGCTTCCAAGCAGGCAAT
CCTCAAGTTCATCTCCCAAAACTACAAGCTCGGAGACAATGTCATCCAGATCAATGCTCATCTCCGTCAG
GCTCTCAAGCGTGGTGTCACCAGCAAGGCCCTTGTTCAAGCCGCCGGATCCGGAGCCAACGGACGTTTCC
GTGTGCCAGAGAAGGCCGCCGCCGCCAAGAAGCCAGCAGCAGCCAAGAAGCCAGCAGCAGCCAAGAAACC
AGCAGCCGCCAAGAAAGCCACTGGAGAGAAGAAGGCAAAGAAGCCAGCCGCTGCCAAGCCAAAGAAGGCC
GCCACCGGAGATAAGAAGGTCAAGAAGGCCAAGAGCCCAAAGAAGGTTGCCAAGCCAGCTGCCAAGAAGG
TCGCCAAGTCTCCAGCCAAGAAGGCCGCTCCAAAGAAGATCGCCAAGCCAGCTGCCAAGAAGGCCGCCAA
GCCAGCCGCCAAGGCCGCATGCATGGTGAGCAAGGGCGAGGAGAATAACATGGCCATCATCAAGGAGTTC
ATGCGCTTCAAGGTGCGCATGGAGGGCTCCGTGAACGGCCACGAGTTCGAGATCGAGGGCGAGGGCGAGG
GCCGCCCCTACGAGGGCTTTCAGACCGCTAAGCTGAAGGTGACCAAGGGTGGCCCCCTGCCCTTCGCCTG
GGACATCCTGTCCCCTCATTTCACCTACGGCTCCAAGGCCTACGTGAAGCACCCCGCCGACATCCCCGAC
TACTTCAAGCTGTCCTTCCCCGAGGGCTTCAAGTGGGAGCGCGTGATGAACTACGAGGACGGCGGCGTGG
TGACCGTGACCCAGGACTCCTCCCTGCAGGACGGCGAGTTCATCTACAAGGTGAAGCTGCGCGGCACCAA
CTTCCCCTCCGACGGCCCCGTGATGCAGAAGAAGACCATGGGCTGGGAGGCCTCCTCCGAGCGGATGTAC
CCCGAGGACGGTGCCCTGAAGGGCAAGATCAAGATGAGGCTGAAGCTGAAGGACGGCGGCCACTACACCT
CCGAGGTCAAGACCACCTACAAGGCCAAGAAGCCCGTGCAGCTGCCCGGCGCCTACATCGTCGACATCAA
GTTGGACATCACCTCCCACAACGAGGACTACACCATCGTGGAACAGTACGAACGCGCCGAGGGCCGCCAC
TCCACCGGCGGCATGGACGAGCTGTACAAGTAAAAGCTTTGGAATTCATCTCGCGCCCGTGCCTCTGACT
TCTAAGTCCAATTACTCTTCAACATCCCTACATGCTCTTTCTCCCTGTGCTCCCACCCCCTATTTTTGTT
ATTATCAAAAAAACTTCTTCTTAATTTCTTTGTTTTTTAGCTTCTTTTAAGTCACCTCTAACAATGAAAT
TGTGTAGATTCAAAAATAGAATTAATTCGTAATAAAAAGTCGAAAAAAATTGTGCTCCCTCCCCCCATTA
ATAATAATTCTATCCCAAAATCTACACAATGTTCTGTGTACACTTCTTATGTTTTTTTTACTTCTGATAA
ATTTTTTTTGAAACATCATAGAAAAAACCGCACACAAAATACCTTATCATATGTTACGTTTCAGTTTATG
ACCGCAATTTTTATTTCTTCGCACGTCTGGGCCTCTCATGACGTCAAATCATGCTCATCGTGAAAAAGTT
TTGGAGTATTTTTGGAATTTTTCAATCAAGTGAAAGTTTATGAAATTAATTTTCCTGCTTTTGCTTTTTG
GGGGTTTCCCCTATTGTTTGTCAAGAGTTTCGAGGACGGCGTTTTTCTTGCTAAAATCACAAGTATTGAT
GAGCACGATGCAAGAAAGATCGGAAGAAGGTTTGGGTTTGAGGCTCAGTGGAAGGTGAGTAGAAGTTGAT
AATTTGAAAGTGGAGTAGTGTCTATGGGGTTTTTGCCTTAAATGACAGAATACATTCCCAATATACCAAA
CATAACTGTTTGGGCCCGGTACCCAGCTTTTGTTCCCTTTAGTGAGGGTTAATTGCGCGCTTGGCGTAAT
CATGGTCATAGCTGTTTCCTGTGTGAAATTGTTATCCGCTCACAATTCCACACAACATACGAGCCGGAAG
CATAAAGTGTAAAGCCTGGGGTGCCTAATGAGTGAGCTAACTCACATTAATTGCGTTGCGCTCACTGCCC
GCTTTCCAGTCGGGAAACCTGTCGTGCCAGCTGCATTAATGAATCGGCCAACGCGCGGGGAGAGGCGGTT
TGCGTATTGGGCGCTCTTCCGCTTCCTCGCTCACTGACTCGCTGCGCTCGGTCGTTCGGCTGCGGCGAGC
GGTATCAGCTCACTCAAAGGCGGTAATACGGTTATCCACAGAATCAGGGGATAACGCAGGAAAGAACATG
TGAGCAAAAGGCCAGCAAAAGGCCAGGAACCGTAAAAAGGCCGCGTTGCTGGCGTTTTTCCATAGGCTCC
GCCCCCCTGACGAGCATCACAAAAATCGACGCTCAAGTCAGAGGTGGCGAAACCCGACAGGACTATAAAG
ATACCAGGCGTTTCCCCCTGGAAGCTCCCTCGTGCGCTCTCCTGTTCCGACCCTGCCGCTTACCGGATAC
CTGTCCGCCTTTCTCCCTTCGGGAAGCGTGGCGCTTTCTCATAGCTCACGCTGTAGGTATCTCAGTTCGG
TGTAGGTCGTTCGCTCCAAGCTGGGCTGTGTGCACGAACCCCCCGTTCAGCCCGACCGCTGCGCCTTATC
CGGTAACTATCGTCTTGAGTCCAACCCGGTAAGACACGACTTATCGCCACTGGCAGCAGCCACTGGTAAC
AGGATTAGCAGAGCGAGGTATGTAGGCGGTGCTACAGAGTTCTTGAAGTGGTGGCCTAACTACGGCTACA
CTAGAAGGACAGTATTTGGTATCTGCGCTCTGCTGAAGCCAGTTACCTTCGGAAAAAGAGTTGGTAGCTC
TTGATCCGGCAAACAAACCACCGCTGGTAGCGGTGGTTTTTTTGTTTGCAAGCAGCAGATTACGCGCAGA
AAAAAAGGATCTCAAGAAGATCCTTTGATCTTTTCTACGGGGTCTGACGCTCAGTGGAACGAAAACTCAC
GTTAAGGGATTTTGGTCATGAGATTATCAAAAAGGATCTTCACCTAGATCCTTTTAAATTAAAAATGAAG
TTTTAAATCAATCTAAAGTATATATGAGTAAACTTGGTCTGACAGTTACCAATGCTTAATCAGTGAGGCA
CCTATCTCAGCGATCTGTCTATTTCGTTCATCCATAGTTGCCTGACTCCCCGTCGTGTAGATAACTACGA
TACGGGAGGGCTTACCATCTGGCCCCAGTGCTGCAATGATACCGCGAGACCCACGCTCACCGGCTCCAGA
TTTATCAGCAATAAACCAGCCAGCCGGAAGGGCCGAGCGCAGAAGTGGTCCTGCAACTTTATCCGCCTCC
ATCCAGTCTATTAATTGTTGCCGGGAAGCTAGAGTAAGTAGTTCGCCAGTTAATAGTTTGCGCAACGTTG
TTGCCATTGCTACAGGCATCGTGGTGTCACGCTCGTCGTTTGGTATGGCTTCATTCAGCTCCGGTTCCCA
ACGATCAAGGCGAGTTACATGATCCCCCATGTTGTGCAAAAAAGCGGTTAGCTCCTTCGGTCCTCCGATC
GTTGTCAGAAGTAAGTTGGCCGCAGTGTTATCACTCATGGTTATGGCAGCACTGCATAATTCTCTTACTG
TCATGCCATCCGTAAGATGCTTTTCTGTGACTGGTGAGTACTCAACCAAGTCATTCTGAGAATAGTGTAT
GCGGCGACCGAGTTGCTCTTGCCCGGCGTCAATACGGGATAATACCGCGCCACATAGCAGAACTTTAAAA
GTGCTCATCATTGGAAAACGTTCTTCGGGGCGAAAACTCTCAAGGATCTTACCGCTGTTGAGATCCAGTT
CGATGTAACCCACTCGTGCACCCAACTGATCTTCAGCATCTTTTACTTTCACCAGCGTTTCTGGGTGAGC
AAAAACAGGAAGGCAAAATGCCGCAAAAAAGGGAATAAGGGCGACACGGAAATGTTGAATACTCATACTC
TTCCTTTTTCAATATTATTGAAGCATTTATCAGGGTTATTGTCTCATGAGCGGATACATATTTGAATGTA
TTTAGAAAAATAAACAAATAGGGGTTCCGCGCACATTTCCCCGAAAAGTGCCAC
Features (pLannotate 1.2.2; 15 found; start..end, strand, type, name):
     30..458     -  rep_origin     f1 ori (sequence partly withheld): f1 bacteriophage origin of replication; arrow indicates direction of (+) strand synthesis
    463..618     -  CDS            lacZα (fragment): LacZα fragment of β-galactosidase; lacZ fragment
    626..644     +  promoter       T7 promoter: promoter for bacteriophage T7 RNA polymerase
    667..691     +  misc_feature   MCS (fragment): pBluescript multiple cloning site
   5080..5667    +  CDS            his-24 (fragment): H24_CAEEL - Also known as H1.1 Experimental evidence at protein level: Swiss-Prot protein existence level 1. Histones H1 are necessary for the condensation of nucleosome chains into higher-order structures. From Caenorhabditis elegans.
   5731..6438    +  CDS            mOrange2: mOrange2 is a basic (constitutively fluorescent) orange fluorescent protein published in 2008, derived from Discosoma sp.. It has high acid sensitivity.
   6997..7092    +  CDS            aex-5 (fragment): AEX5_CAEEL - Also known as kpc-3 From Caenorhabditis elegans.
   7214..7232    -  promoter       T3 promoter: promoter for bacteriophage T3 RNA polymerase
   7277..7293    -  protein_bind   lac operator: The lac repressor binds to the lac operator to inhibit transcription in E. coli. This inhibition can be relieved by adding lactose or isopropyl-β-D-thiogalactopyranoside (IPTG). lac repressor encoded by lacI
   7301..7331    -  promoter       lac promoter: promoter for the E. coli lac operon
   7346..7367    -  protein_bind   CAP binding site: CAP binding activates transcription in the presence of cAMP. E. coli catabolite activator protein
   7380..7472    -  CDS            lacI (fragment): lac repressor; lacI; The lac repressor binds to the lac operator to inhibit transcription in E. coli. This inhibition can be relieved by adding lactose or isopropyl-β-D-thiogalactopyranoside (IPTG).
   7655..8243    -  rep_origin     ori: high-copy-number ColE1/pMB1/pBR322/pUC origin of replication
   8414..9274    -  CDS            AmpR: β-lactamase; bla; confers resistance to ampicillin, carbenicillin, and related antibiotics
   9275..9379    -  promoter       AmpR promoter: bla
