>Addgene plasmid #124346 | pAS1-rab-3P::his-24::mOrange | addgene full sequence | sequence record 241953 | Addgene NGS Result
GATCGGTGCGGGCCTCTTCGCTATTACGCCAGCTGGCGAAAGGGGGATGTGCTGCAAGGCGATTAAGTTG
GGTAACGCCAGGGTTTTCCCAGTCACGACGTTGTAAAACGACGGCCAGTGAGCGCGCGTAATACGACTCA
CTATAGGGCGAATTGGAGCTCCACCGCGGACTAGTGGATCCCCCGGGCTGCAGGCGAGTTTTGACTGGCT
TTCAAAAACTGAGTGATTACTAATTATTTTTGAAAAAATTAACAGTTGTGATATGATATTTAGACATTTT
TGCAATATATAATTTGTTTGAAAAAAAAACATTTTTTAATGGTCTTCGAAGCTATAATAGTTTTTCGTAA
AATTTTAAATAAAACAGCTGACAGATATCCACATTCAATAATTGAAAGTATGCAGTTCTCTTTTTTTTTG
TCAAATAGAAAAAAAGTAACAGATGGTCAGATATAATCTAGGTTAATCTGACTCTGGTCATCGATGAACT
CATTTTCATCATAATCATTCTTCTTTCAAATGGTCTGTTCGGAATTCGAATATTCAATAAATGGATATCT
TATTAGATGCTCCGGATTTATTCCACCAAACTTCCAAGACGTAAGTTCAATTTAAACAAAATTACTATAG
CTTGAAAAAATGAGAAAAAACGAGCAGATAAAAAAATAACAGAAAAAATCCATAAAAATGACGAGGGTTC
CGTGCGAAAATCGTCATTGTTTTTGGCTTGCATCACACTTTTCCGCGAGTCAGCCACACTGTTTTATCGA
TTATTATTTTTCTGATTTCAGAAACCGGAAACTTACAACTGAGATGCTTTCATTTTGATTTTTTTAAATT
TAGTTTTGATTTCAGCGATTTGTTTGAATATAATTATGCATGAGTTGGCTTTTGCATTTTTAGATAAATA
AGTTCACATGCTCGGACAAATTGTGTGGTTTAATCTGTGAAAGTTTTGAATCTTCTGTTTGAAAAAAAAA
ACATTTTTAATTTGTATATACGAGTGAATTGGTTAGGCCCTGGTTACGTTTTCCAGCGAATTCATTCAAA
TTTCTTATTTTTTCTATTTTTTCAATTAAATAATTTAGTTCTCTATCACATGTGTATGATCAAAATTTCA
TTCCTAATCGTAAGCAAATTTAGGCTCATCCGTAGTATAATTTTGTTATGAAGGGCTTCACAGTAAAAGC
TCAAACTCCAACATTTAGCAACTAGCAACCAACAAAAAACCAAAGAAATGTCAGTTTTGAAAAGTCGTTA
TTTCTTTGTCTTCTCACAATTCACACATCATCTTCTCGTTTTCCTCCGTTTTTTTGTCGTGCTTCCTTCT
TTTCTTTACACATTTTTCTAACCTTTTTTTAAGTCTATCCTCTCCTAATCCTTTGTACTCTCTAATCAGT
TTTGCTGGTTGTGCTGCACAATTTTTATCAGATTTATGCGCGAAACAAAAGCCTCTCGCGGAGAGCTCCG
CCAAATCCGGTCTTCTTTTTTCCTTGCCTATCGGATTTCACAAACATTCAGTTTGTCACTTGACGATGTG
TTGGAGGCATTACTACTAGGAAGTGTTATTCATATTTTTTATTCGTTTCTTTTTGGTGACTAAACGAAAT
ATTCCGAACGTTTTCCTGATTTCAGGCGGCGGAAACGAAGAAGACCACGAATAATCAACAGGCTGCCATT
GCATCCGCCAGAAGTCGAGTGAGTTCTTTGAAAATCTTTATTAGAGTTATTTGTGACAATTTGCCACTTT
TTTTTTAATGTTTAATGAATCTGTAACGAAATTAATACCAAGGGTGTCCAACAGAACTATCTGAGCGGTT
ATTTAATTTTTAGATAGTATATTTCTTCCGATCGTAACATACATATTTTCAAGCATAGTACTGTGATTTA
AGTTACAGTTTTCCAATCAGTCTTGATTTTAATAAAAACTTTTCAACTGCAAAAATGCCTCTGAAGTATT
TTTCTATATTTTTATAGTTGAATAATTTTTTGATTGGCACAAAGACCGCCGAGATATGAGCCGTTAAAGT
AAAGCTGCATGGATTCAATATGGTTTGTATTTGATTGGAGTCACTTACATGGAAATATTTGTATTTAAAT
CTCATATTTTAAAACAAGACAAACACCAAATTAAATTTTTATTAATCTGAACATTTTTCAATCGATTTGG
TAAACAAATTATTAGATGTTTCCCTCAAAAATTGTAACAATTCCTAAATTGTGGCACTTATAATAACATC
GTCCTGAATTCTCAAAAAAAACCGAATGCTAAGAGAGATTTCGTTTAACTGGGACCTGTAACTGAATTTT
CAAATATTGGCAGTTTTTGATAAACTGGGAGGGAAATCAAAAACCAAAACTACAGTACCCCTCGTGTTAT
AATAAATTGTCATTCACTCCTTTTTTGTTCCCAACATTTGCTCCCATCTCCTGACGAGAAAGAACAATTT
TATGAGCACGGGAACCCGTGGGCGTCCATCCGTTCCTCCTGTGCAATTTCAGCCCCCTTCCTCTACATTC
TCTGTGTTCCCGTTTTTATCGTTTTATGGGTATCGGGAACGGACAGATCGCTTCCATTTGCTTCTATTCC
GTCCTCACAAGACGTCCCACTAACTGATTTTCTTCTGATTTCTTTTCACTGAAAATGGGAAAGAAAGAAA
AAGACGATGAATCGACGACTTCTTCTCAGGAGAAGGTGAAGAAGAAGGATAAGGAGAAAGTTCATCTAAG
GCTGAAAGATAAAGTAAAAAAACTTAGAAAATCTAAGTCGATTGCAGTATCTTCTCCAGCTGATTATATG
ACTTGTCAGTGTGAACCATGCAAAAAAGTAGCTCTCGAGGTAATAATTTTTAAACTCAATACGTAGTTAA
GTTTGAACTCCTTTTAATTTACTTATCATCTAATTTACCGTCACAATAGTACTTCCATTAGCAATTATTT
TAAAATTACATGCATAGCTTCAATGTTCGTTTTTTTGCGTTCTCATATCGTATGTTGTCTGCCTCTCGAA
TACTGACTGTCCGACTAGAATGTCCCGGTAGGATTACTGTACGGTCACTGGGAATAAACTGTTTCTGAAA
TCAATCTGAAATTCCGTAGATCTTCTTGGTTCAATTTCTTATTCCTCAATCTTTGGACAACGTCACCTTC
AGAGTCGTCGTTGAGTATCCCATCATTAACTAGTCAATCTTTCTCTCTTTTTCATTTCCCCCAACTTTTC
TGCATATTTTTTGACGACGACGACCTCGACGGCAACGAGAATACATTTATCTATTTTTTAGTATAGCATA
TATACATTTTCTACTTTTCTCTAACCCATTTCAGACGTATAGATTTTGGTTTTCGAATGCAACTTTGAGA
TTTTTCAAAGATCTTCAGATGGGAGCAGTGGACTGTCTATTTGATATTCTTAAAATGTACTCTATAAAAG
ATGAAACTGTAATGACCAATTCCCTACATAAATATTTTTAACTAATTGGTCGGATATTTGGGGATCAGAG
AAGTACTTGTTTTTGCGATATTAATAATGATATATTTTTCTAGTAAAAAAATGTTAAGCGATTTGTGAAT
AATTAAGTTGGCTTGAAAAAGATTTTTTGATAGCTATGTATTTTGTTAATTTAAATCAGATTTTAAAACT
TTATTATTGACTATTTATATATATTATATATTATATATTTTCATGGTTTAATCAAAATCTATTAAATTAT
TTCTAAGATCTCTAAATATCGAATTCTCTAAAAAGCTTCATCAACAAAAGCATTTCAATTATCTAACACA
ATGAGAATAATTCAAGAACTGAAATAGAAAGAAATCTAGAAAAAAAAGAGAGTGAGGTGCCCTATTAAAT
CGGTGCTCTCCTCTCTAACAGAAGCGCCTACACGCACCCAAGAGAGCTCTTTTTCTTTCTTTTTTCGGAG
CACACATACACGCATACACTCCTCAGAAGTGTATAGAGAAAATGGGAGAAGAAGCGAAAGAAGACGAAGA
AGCGGTTGTGATGTATGCATCGGGCGTTTCTATCCCTCTCCGTGAGCAACGAGCTAGTCAACCCATCGAT
CCATTTTTGTGAGCACACACAGAGAGAGACTCAAACACACTCACAGCTTCACACTGAGCTCCAAGAGCTC
TGTAGAGAGAAGCCAGAGTATGCTTTCCTCGATTTTCCTAACGTCTTCTTCTTCTGCTTTTTTCTTTTTC
CCAACGAGTTGTAGTCCACTAACTTCAATTTTTCCTCCAGAGAAAGAGTTTTAGAGAGACAGCTGATAAA
TACACTAGAGAAATAAAAAGAATGATAAAAATTTGCTATTTTAATCAGTTCCCTCTCGTTTCTCTAAGTT
TTGTTGTTGGGTTGGGAAATTAAAATTGGAAAATGGAAATAACGTTTTTTTCTGTCTAATCTTGAATTCT
CCAGACATTTCTTATTTCCTTTTTTGTTGCAAGTTTTTCTTCCTTCTCTAATTTTTAATCAAAGATATCT
CGCTATGAACTTTGAATTTTTGATATTTTGATTCTATAAATACATAAAGTAATCTAAATGCTCTTTTAAA
ATAAATCTACAGTAGCCCTATTTTCAGCCTAGGATGTCTGATTCCGCTGTTGTTGCCGCCGCTGTCGAGC
CAAAGGTCCCAAAGGCTAAGGCCGCCAAGGCCGCCAAGCCAGCCGCCAAGGCCGCCAAGCCAACCAAAGT
TGCCAAGGCCAAGGCTCCAGTCGCTCACCCACCATACATCAACATGATCAAGGAGGCCATCAAGCAGCTC
AAGGACCGCAAAGGAGCTTCCAAGCAGGCAATCCTCAAGTTCATCTCCCAAAACTACAAGCTCGGAGACA
ATGTCATCCAGATCAATGCTCATCTCCGTCAGGCTCTCAAGCGTGGTGTCACCAGCAAGGCCCTTGTTCA
AGCCGCCGGATCCGGAGCCAACGGACGTTTCCGTGTGCCAGAGAAGGCCGCCGCCGCCAAGAAGCCAGCA
GCAGCCAAGAAGCCAGCAGCAGCCAAGAAACCAGCAGCCGCCAAGAAAGCCACTGGAGAGAAGAAGGCAA
AGAAGCCAGCCGCTGCCAAGCCAAAGAAGGCCGCCACCGGAGATAAGAAGGTCAAGAAGGCCAAGAGCCC
AAAGAAGGTTGCCAAGCCAGCTGCCAAGAAGGTCGCCAAGTCTCCAGCCAAGAAGGCCGCTCCAAAGAAG
ATCGCCAAGCCAGCTGCCAAGAAGGCCGCCAAGCCAGCCGCCAAGGCCGCATGCATGGTGAGCAAGGGCG
AGGAGAATAACATGGCCATCATCAAGGAGTTCATGCGCTTCAAGGTGCGCATGGAGGGCTCCGTGAACGG
CCACGAGTTCGAGATCGAGGGCGAGGGCGAGGGCCGCCCCTACGAGGGCTTTCAGACCGCTAAGCTGAAG
GTGACCAAGGGTGGCCCCCTGCCCTTCGCCTGGGACATCCTGTCCCCTCATTTCACCTACGGCTCCAAGG
CCTACGTGAAGCACCCCGCCGACATCCCCGACTACTTCAAGCTGTCCTTCCCCGAGGGCTTCAAGTGGGA
GCGCGTGATGAACTACGAGGACGGCGGCGTGGTGACCGTGACCCAGGACTCCTCCCTGCAGGACGGCGAG
TTCATCTACAAGGTGAAGCTGCGCGGCACCAACTTCCCCTCCGACGGCCCCGTGATGCAGAAGAAGACCA
TGGGCTGGGAGGCCTCCTCCGAGCGGATGTACCCCGAGGACGGTGCCCTGAAGGGCAAGATCAAGATGAG
GCTGAAGCTGAAGGACGGCGGCCACTACACCTCCGAGGTCAAGACCACCTACAAGGCCAAGAAGCCCGTG
CAGCTGCCCGGCGCCTACATCGTCGACATCAAGTTGGACATCACCTCCCACAACGAGGACTACACCATCG
TGGAACAGTACGAACGCGCCGAGGGCCGCCACTCCACCGGCGGCATGGACGAGCTGTACAAGTAAAAGCT
TTGGAATTCATCTCGCGCCCGTGCCTCTGACTTCTAAGTCCAATTACTCTTCAACATCCCTACATGCTCT
TTCTCCCTGTGCTCCCACCCCCTATTTTTGTTATTATCAAAAAACTTCTCTTAATTTCTTTGTTTTTTAG
CTTCTTTTAAGTCACCTCTAACAATGAAATTGTGTAGATTCAAAAATAGAATTAATTCGTAATAAAAAGT
CGAAAAAAATTGTGCTCCCTCCCCCCATTAATAATAATTCTATCCCAAAATCTACACAATGTTCTGTGTA
CACTTCTTATGTTTTTTACTTCTGATAAATTTTTTTGAAACATCATAGAAAAAACCGCACACAAAATACC
TTATCATATGTTACGTTTCAGTTTATGACCGCAATTTTTATTTCTTCGCACGTCTGGGCCTCTCATGACG
TCAAATCATGCTCATCGTGAAAAAGTTTTGGAGTATTTTTGGAATTTTTCAATCAAGTGAAAGTTTATGA
AATTAATTTTCCTGCTTTTGCTTTTTGGGGTTTCCCCTATTGTTTGTCAAGATTTCGAGGACGGCGTTTT
TCTTGCTAAAATCACAAGTATTGATGAGCACGATGCAAGAAAGATCGGAAGAAGGTTTGGGTTTGAGGCT
CAGTGGAAGGTGAGTAGAAGTTGATAATTTGAAAGTGGAGTAGTGTCTATGGGGTTTTTGCCTTAAATGA
CAGAATACATTCCCAATATACCAAACATAACTGTTTGGGCCCGGTACCCAGCTTTTGTTCCCTTTAGTGA
GGGTTAATTGCGCGCTTGGCGTAATCATGGTCATAGCTGTTTCCTGTGTGAAATTGTTATCCGCTCACAA
TTCCACACAACATACGAGCCGGGAGCATAAAGTGTAAAGCCTGGGGTGCCTAATGAGTGAGCTAACTCAC
ATTAATTGCGTTGCGCTCACTGCCCGCTTTCCAGTCGGGAAACCTGTCGTGCCAGCTGCATTAATGAATC
GGCCAACGCGCGGGGAGAGGCGGTTTGCGTATTGGGCGCTCTTCCGCTTCCTCGCTCACTGACTCGCTGC
GCTCGGTCGTTCGGCTGCGGCGAGCGGTATCAGCTCACTCAAAGGCGGTAATACGGTTATCCACAGAATC
AGGGGATAACGCAGGAAAGAACATGTGAGCAAAAGGCCAGCAAAAGGCCAGGAACCGTAAAAAGGCCGCG
TTGCTGGCGTTTTTCCATAGGCTCCGCCCCCCTGACGAGCATCACAAAAATCGACGCTCAAGTCAGAGGT
GGCGAAACCCGACAGGACTATAAAGATACCAGGCGTTTCCCCCTGGAAGCTCCCTCGTGCGCTCTCCTGT
TCCGACCCTGCCGCTTACCGGATACCTGTCCGCCTTTCTCCCTTCGGGAAGCGTGGCGCTTTCTCATAGC
TCACGCTGTAGGTATCTCAGTTCGGTGTAGGTCGTTCGCTCCAAGCTGGGCTGTGTGCACGAACCCCCCG
TTCAGCCCGACCGCTGCGCCTTATCCGGTAACTATCGTCTTGAGTCCAACCCGGTAAGACACGACTTATC
GCCACTGGCAGCAGCCACTGGTAACAGGATTAGCAGAGCGAGGTATGTAGGCGGTGCTACAGAGTTCTTG
AAGTGGTGGCCTAACTACGGCTACACTAGAAGAACAGTATTTGGTATCTGCGCTCTGCTGAAGCCAGTTA
CCTTCGGAAAAAGAGTTGGTAGCTCTTGATCCGGCAAACAAACCACCGCTGGTAGCGGTGGTTTTTTTGT
TTGCAAGCAGCAGATTACGCGCAGAAAAAAAGGATCTCAAGAAGATCCTTTGATCTTTTCTACGGGGTCT
GACGCTCAGTGGAACGAAAACTCACGTTAAGGGATTTTGGTCATGAGATTATCAAAAAGGATCTTCACCT
AGATCCTTTTAAATTAAAAATGAAGTTTTAAATCAATCTAAAGTATATATGAGTAAACTTGGTCTGACAG
TTACCAATGCTTAATCAGTGAGGCACCTATCTCAGCGATCTGCCTATTTCGTTCATCCATAGTTGCCTGA
CTCCCCGTCGTGTAGATAACTACGATACGGGAGGGCTTACCATCTGGCCCCAGTGCTGCAATGATACCGC
GAGACCCACGCTCACCGGCTCCAGATTTATCAGCAATAAACCAGCCAGCCGGAAGGGCCGAGCGCAGAAG
TGGTCCTGCAACTTTATCCGCCTCCATCCAGTCTATTAATTGTTGCCGGGAAGCTAGAGTAAGTAGTTCG
CCAGTTAATAGTTTGCGCAACGTTGTTGCCATTGCTACAGGCATCGTGGTGTCACGCTCGTCGTTTGGTA
TGGCTTCATTCAGCTCCGGTTCCCAACGATCAAGGCGAGTTACATGATCCCCCATGTTGTGCAAAAAAGC
GGTTAGCTCCTTCGGTCCTCCGATCGTTGTCAGAAGTAAGTTGGCCGCAGTGTTATCACTCATGGTTATG
GCAGCACTGCATAATTCTCTTACTGTCATGCCATCCGTAAGATGCTTTTCTGTGACTGGTGAGTACTCAA
CCAAGTCATTCTGAGAATAGTGTATGCGGCGACCGAGTTGCTCTTGCCCGGCGTCAATACGGGATAATAC
CGCGCCACATAGCAGAACTTTAAAAGTGCTCATCATTGGAAAACGTTCTTCGGGGCGAAAACTCTCAAGG
ATCTTACCGCTGTTGAGATCCAGTTCGATGTAACCCACTCGTGCACCCAACTGATCTTCAGCATCTTTTA
CTTTCACCAGCGTTTCTGGGTGAGCAAAAACAGGAAGGCAAAATGCCGCAAAAAAGGGAATAAGGGCGAC
ACGGAAATGTTGAATACTCATACTCTTCCTTTTTCAATATTATTGAAGCATTTATCAGGGTTATTGTCTC
ATGAGCGGATACATATTTGAATGTATTTAGAAAAATAAACAAATAGGGGTTCCGCGCACATTTCCCCGAA
AAGTGCCACCTAAATTGTAAGCGTTAATATTTTGTTAAAATTCGCGTTAAATTTTTGTTAAATCAGCTCA
TTTTTTAACCAATAGGCCGAAATCGGCAAAATCCCTTATAAATCAAAAGAATAGACCGAGATAGGGT
[37 nt withheld, positions 9028-9064]
AAAGAACGTGGACTCCAACGTCAAAGG
[49 nt withheld, positions 9092-9140]
T
[91 nt withheld, positions 9142-9232]
G
[124 nt withheld, positions 9234-9357]
CCCATTCGCCATTCAGGCTGCGCAACTGTTGGGAAGGGC
Features (pLannotate 1.2.2; 15 found; start..end, strand, type, name):
    129..147     +  promoter       T7 promoter: promoter for bacteriophage T7 RNA polymerase
    170..194     +  misc_feature   MCS (fragment): pBluescript multiple cloning site
   4584..5171    +  CDS            his-24 (fragment): H24_CAEEL - Also known as H1.1 Experimental evidence at protein level: Swiss-Prot protein existence level 1. Histones H1 are necessary for the condensation of nucleosome chains into higher-order structures. From Caenorhabditis elegans.
   5235..5942    +  CDS            mOrange2: mOrange2 is a basic (constitutively fluorescent) orange fluorescent protein published in 2008, derived from Discosoma sp.. It has high acid sensitivity.
   6437..6589    +  CDS            aex-5 (fragment): AEX5_CAEEL - Also known as kpc-3 From Caenorhabditis elegans.
   6711..6729    -  promoter       T3 promoter: promoter for bacteriophage T3 RNA polymerase
   6774..6790    -  protein_bind   lac operator: The lac repressor binds to the lac operator to inhibit transcription in E. coli. This inhibition can be relieved by adding lactose or isopropyl-β-D-thiogalactopyranoside (IPTG). lac repressor encoded by lacI
   6798..6828    -  promoter       lac promoter: promoter for the E. coli lac operon
   6843..6864    -  protein_bind   CAP binding site: CAP binding activates transcription in the presence of cAMP. E. coli catabolite activator protein
   6877..6969    -  CDS            lacI (fragment): lac repressor; lacI; The lac repressor binds to the lac operator to inhibit transcription in E. coli. This inhibition can be relieved by adding lactose or isopropyl-β-D-thiogalactopyranoside (IPTG).
   7152..7740    -  rep_origin     ori: high-copy-number ColE1/pMB1/pBR322/pUC origin of replication
   7911..8771    -  CDS            AmpR: β-lactamase; bla; confers resistance to ampicillin, carbenicillin, and related antibiotics
   8772..8876    -  promoter       AmpR promoter: bla
   8929..9357    -  rep_origin     f1 ori (sequence partly withheld): f1 bacteriophage origin of replication; arrow indicates direction of (+) strand synthesis
   9362..121     -  CDS            lacZα (fragment) (across the origin): LacZα fragment of β-galactosidase; lacZ fragment
