[The description below was written by a language model from this plasmid's Addgene catalogue record and pLannotate feature annotations shown in this document.]
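Description:
pAS1-rab-3P::his-24::mOrange is a C. elegans expression plasmid of about 9.4 kb, built by Gibson assembly in the pAS1 backbone. The annotated backbone parts resemble a pBluescript-type cloning vector: a high-copy ColE1/pUC origin, an f1 phage origin, an ampicillin resistance gene with its own promoter, remnants of the lacZα/lac promoter region, and T7 and T3 promoters flanking the insert. It is maintained in E. coli under ampicillin selection. No worm selection or co-injection marker is annotated.

The payload is a fusion of the C. elegans linker histone H1.1 gene his-24 to an orange fluorescent protein, which the feature tables identify as mOrange2 although the name says mOrange. The construct name and purpose indicate that expression is driven by the rab-3 promoter, which is widely used for pan-neuronal expression in the worm. This promoter is not itself annotated, but a stretch of roughly 4.4 kb without features lies between the multiple cloning site fragment and his-24, where it would be expected to sit. Because the histone binds chromatin, the fusion concentrates fluorescence in the nucleus, so each neuron appears as a compact orange spot rather than a diffusely labelled cell. Downstream of the fluorescent protein is a short match to aex-5, which may reflect worm genomic sequence within the 3' region; the record does not name a 3' UTR.

The stated purpose is nuclear-localized pan-neuronal mOrange labelling, a design suited to identifying, segmenting or tracking individual neuronal nuclei during imaging. The sequencing-derived and depositor sequences differ by a few bases in length and in start position but show the same feature order.
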