Addgene plasmid #124346: pAS1-rab-3P::his-24::mOrange
Purpose: Nuclear Localized Pan-Neuronal mOrange
Depositing lab: Andrew Leifer. Depositing organization: Princeton University.
Backbone
  Vector backbone: pAS1
  Backbone manufacturer: Anuj Sharma/Leifer Lab
  Vector type: Worm Expression
Growth in bacteria
  Bacterial resistance: Ampicillin, 100 μg/mL
  Growth temperature: 37°C
  Growth strain: DH5alpha
  Copy number: High Copy
Gene/Insert
  Gene/Insert name: rab-3, mOrange
  Species: C. elegans (nematode)
  Entrez Gene: rab-3 (a.k.a. CELE_C18A3.6)
  Cloning method: Gibson Cloning
Terms and licenses: Academic/Nonprofit Terms; Industry Terms: Not Available to Industry
How to cite: pAS1-rab-3P::his-24::mOrange was a gift from Andrew Leifer (Addgene plasmid # 124346 ; http://n2t.net/addgene:124346 ; RRID:Addgene_124346)
